Addgene plasmid #43732: IV-AAC
Depositing lab: Chad Cowan & Kiran Musunuru. Depositing organization: Harvard University. Publication: A TALEN Genome-Editing System for Generating Human Stem Cell-Based Disease Models. Ding Q, Lee YK, Schaefer EA, Peters DT, Veres A, Kim K, Kuperwasser N, Motola DL, Meissner TB, Hendriks WT, Trevisan M, Gupta RM, Moisan A, Banks E, Friesen M, Schinzel RT, Xia F, Tang A, Xia Y, Figueroa E, Wann A, Ahfeldt T, Daheron L, Zhang F, Rubin LL, Peng LF, Chung RT, Musunuru K, Cowan CA. Cell Stem Cell. 2012 Dec 12. pii: S1934-5909(12)00645-5. doi: 10.1016/j.stem.2012.11.011. PubMed 23246482.
Backbone
  Vector backbone: pCRII-TOPO
  Backbone manufacturer: Invitrogen
  Backbone size w/o insert (bp): 3973
  Vector type: Bacterial Cloning
Growth in bacteria
  Bacterial resistance: Ampicillin and Kanamycin, 100 & 50 μg/mL
  Growth temperature: 37°C
  Growth strain: Top10
  Copy number: High Copy
Gene/Insert
  Gene/Insert name: IV-AAC
  Species: Synthetic
  Insert size (bp): 279
  Cloning method: TOPO Cloning
  Sequencing primers: 5′ T7; 3′ M13-rev
Terms and licenses: Academic/Nonprofit Terms; Industry Terms: Not Available to Industry
How to cite: IV-AAC was a gift from Chad Cowan & Kiran Musunuru (Addgene plasmid # 43732 ; http://n2t.net/addgene:43732 ; RRID:Addgene_43732)
