[The description below was written by a language model from this plasmid's Addgene catalogue record.]
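Description:
IV-AAC is a small bacterial cloning plasmid built on the commercial pCRII-TOPO backbone (about 4 kb without insert), carrying a 279 bp synthetic insert introduced by TOPO cloning. It is a high-copy plasmid propagated in E. coli and selectable with ampicillin and kanamycin, since the backbone carries both resistance markers. The insert is flanked by T7 and M13-reverse priming sites, which are listed for sequencing it from either side. The record lists no mammalian promoter, reporter or expression element, consistent with a storage and cloning vector rather than an expression construct.

The record does not spell out what the insert encodes beyond its name and synthetic origin. The associated publication describes a TALEN genome-editing system for generating human stem cell-based disease models, so the plasmid most plausibly belongs to a library of pre-assembled TALE repeat modules used to build custom TALE DNA-binding arrays. On that reading, the name may denote a position in the assembly series (IV) and a three-nucleotide target (AAC), and the insert length is roughly what a short block of TALE repeats would occupy. This interpretation is inferred from the name and context, not stated in the catalogue fields. No feature table was supplied, so the exact boundaries, any flanking restriction sites used for assembly, and the insert orientation cannot be described. In practice, such a plasmid would serve as a source of a defined module to be excised or amplified and joined with other modules in a final TALEN expression vector.
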