>Addgene plasmid #43732 | IV-AAC | depositor partial sequence | sequence record 58997 | IV-AAC sequence 279 bps
CGTCTCGACTCACCCCAGAGCAGGTCGTGGCAATCGCCTCCAACATTGGCGGGAAACAGGCACTCGAGAC
TGTCCAGCGCCTGCTTCCCGTGCTGTGCCAAGCGCACGGCCTCACCCCAGAGCAGGTCGTGGCAATCGCC
TCCAACATTGGCGGGAAACAGGCACTCGAGACTGTCCAGCGCCTGCTTCCCGTGCTGTGCCAAGCGCACG
GATTAACCCCAGAGCAGGTCGTGGCGATCGCAAGCCACGACGGAGGAAGACCCGCACTGGAGAGAGACG
