>Addgene plasmid #43732 | IV-AAC | addgene partial sequence | sequence record 62230 | M13-F20 5'-TGTAAAACGACGGCCAGT-3'
CTATAGGGCGAATTGGGCCCTCTAGATGCATGCTCGAGCGGCCGCCAGTGTGATGGATATCTGCAGAATT
CGCCCTTATATAGATGCCGTCCTAGCGCGTCTCGACTCACCCCAGAGCAGGTCGTGGCAATCGCCTCCAA
CATTGGCGGGAAACAGGCACTCGAGACTGTCCAGCGCCTGCTTCCCGTGCTGTGCCAAGCGCACGGCCTC
ACCCCAGAGCAGGTCGTGGCAATCGCCTCCAACATTGGCGGGAAACAGGCACTCGAGACTGTCCAGCGCC
TGCTTCCCGTGCTGTGCCAAGCGCACGGATTAACCCCAGAGCAGGTCGTGGCGATCGCAAGCCACGACGG
AGGAAGACCCGCACTGGAGAGAGACGTGGGCACAGGAAAGATACTTAAGGGCGAATTCCAGCACACTGGC
GGCCGTTACTAGTGGATCCGAGCTCGGTACCAAGCTTGGCGTAATCATGGTCATAGCTGTTTCCTGTGTG
AAATTGTTATCCGCTCACAATTCCACACAACATACGAGCCGGAAGCATAAAGTGTAAAGCCTGGGGTGCC
TAATGAGTGAGCTAACTCACATTAATTGCGTTGCGCTCACTGCCCGCTTTCCAGTCGGGAAACCTGTCGT
GCCAGCTGCATTAATGAATCGGCCAACGCGCGGGGAGAGGCGGTTTGCGTATTGGGCGCTCTTCCGCTTC
CTCGCTCACTGACTCGCTGCGCTCGGTCGTTCGGCTGCGGCGAGCGGTATCAGCTCACTCAAAGGCGGTA
ATACGGTTATCCACAGAATCAGGGGATAACGCAGGAAAGAACATGTGAGCAAAAGGCCAGCAAAAGGCCA
GGAACCGTAAAAAGGCCGCGTTGCTGGCGTTTTTCCATAGGCTCCGCCCCCCTGACGAGCATCACAAAAA
TCGACGC
